>Addgene plasmid #214587 | AiP1941 - pAAV-AiE2525m-minBG-SYFP2-WPRE-BGHpA | addgene full sequence | sequence record 432583 | Addgene NGS Result
GGCGCTAA
[95 nt withheld, positions 9-103]
TATGCGGTGTGAAATACCGCACAGATGCGTAAGGAGAAAATACCGCATCAGGCGCCCCTGCAGGCAGCTG
CGCGCTCGCTCGCTCACTGAGGCCGCCCGGGCAAAGCCCGGGCGTCGGGCGACCTTTGGTCGCCCGGCCT
CAGTGAGCGAGCGAGCGCGCAGAGAGGGAGTGGCCAACTCCATCACTAGGGGTTCCTGCGGCCGCTCGGT
CCGCACGTGAGATCTCATGCCTGCTATTGTCTTCCCAATCCTCCCCCTTGCTGTCCTGCCCCACCCCACC
CCCCAGAATAGAATGACACCTACTCAGACAATGCGATGCAATTTCCTCATTTTATTAGGAAAGGACAGTG
GGAGTGGCACCTTCCAGGGTCAAGGAAGGCACGGGGGAGGGGCAAACAACAGATGGCTGGCAACTAGAAG
GCACAGTCGAAGATCTCTCGAGCCACGGAATTGTCAGTGCCCAACAGCCGAGCCCCTGTCCAGCAGCGGG
CAAGGCAGGCGGCGATGAGTTCCGCCGTGGCAAGAACTAACCAGGATTTATACAAGGAGGAGAAAATGAA
AGCCATACGGGAAGCAATAGCATGATACAAAGGCATTAAAGCAGCGTATCCACATAGCGTAAAAGGAGCA
ACATAGTTAAGAATACCAGTCAATCTTTCACAAATTTTGTAATCCAGAGGTTGATTATGATATCGAATTC
GCGGCCGCGGCGCGCCGTCGACTTACTTGTACAGCTCGTCCATGCCGAGAGTGATCCCGGCGGCGGTCAC
GAACTCCAGCAGGACCATGTGATCGCGCTTCTCGTTGGGGTCTTTGCTCAGCTTGGACTGGTAGCTCAGG
TAGTGGTTGTCGGGCAGCAGCACGGGGCCGTCGCCGATGGGGGTGTTCTGCTGGTAGTGGTCGGCGAGCT
GCACGCCGCCGTCCTCGATGTTGTGGCGGATCTTGAAGTTGGCCTTGATGCCGTTCTTCTGCTTGTCGGC
GGTGATATAGACGTTGTGGCTGTTGTAGTTGTACTCCAGCTTGTGCCCCAGGATGTTGCCGTCCTCCTTG
AAGTCGATGCCCTTCAGCTCGATGCGGTTCACCAGGGTGTCGCCCTCGAACTTCACCTCGGCGCGGGTCT
TGTAGTTGCCGTCGTCCTTGAAGAAGATGGTGCGCTCCTGGACGTAGCCTTCGGGCATGGCGGACTTGAA
GAAGTCGTGCTGCTTCATGTGGTCGGGGTAGCGGGCGAAGCACTGCACGCCGTAGCCCAGGGTGGTCACG
AGGGTGGGCCAGGGCACGGGCAGCTTGCCGGTGGTGCAGATCAGCTTCAGGGTCAGCTTGCCGTAGGTGG
CATCGCCCTCGCCCTCGCCGGACACGCTGAACTTGTGGCCGTTTACGTCGCCGTCCAGCTCGACCAGGAT
GGGCACCACCCCGGTGAACAGCTCCTCGCCCTTGCTCACCATGGTGGCGACCGGTAGCGCTAGCTTCGAA
AGATCTGGATCCCAGAAGCAAATGTAAGCAATAGATGGCTCTGCCCTGACTTTTATGCCCAGCCCGAGCT
CCGCAATTTGTCCTAAGTGTCCTTCCACCCCTGGGATAGAGGTCATGCCTCCTCAAACTGCAGTTCCCTG
AGAACTACAGAGAACTCAGCCCTGGATGGGGGTGAATGCCAGCAGGTCTCCTGCTCCCCCCTAGACAGGC
AGAGGCGTTGCTTGGCCTAGTGCAGCCTGAGCTCAGAACACAGTGTTTGGTTTCCAGGGCTGCAGGCCTG
GTAATGCAAATGTCGATTCTGTTTCCAACAAACAGTCAGCAGTCCCAGTCTGCAATCTGCCTGGAGGAGC
CCAGAAATCCTGGTGAGACAGCCATGCCCATTGTCTCCCAAGAGTCAGCTGCAGGGCAGGGTGCCCACCC
CCTTTGCCCCCAGAGACACCTGTGGACCCACGATTATTACTCTTACAACGCGTGCGGCCGCAGGAACCCC
TAGTGATGGAGTTGGCCACTCCCTCTCTGCGCGCTCGCTCGCTCACTGAGGCCGGGCGACCAAAGGTCGC
CCGACGCCCGGGCGGCCTCAGTGAGCGAGCGAGCGCGCAGCTGCCTGCAGGACATGTGAGCAAAAGGCCA
GCAAAAGGCCAGGAACCGTAAAAAGGCCGCGTTGCTGGCGTTTTTCCATAGGCTCCGCCCCCCTGACGAG
CATCACAAAAATCGACGCTCAAGTCAGAGGTGGCGAAACCCGACAGGACTATAAAGATACCAGGCGTTTC
CCCCTGGAAGCTCCCTCGTGCGCTCTCCTGTTCCGACCCTGCCGCTTACCGGATACCTGTCCGCCTTTCT
CCCTTCGGGAAGCGTGGCGCTTTCTCATAGCTCACGCTGTAGGTATCTCAGTTCGGTGTAGGTCGTTCGC
TCCAAGCTGGGCTGTGTGCACGAACCCCCCGTTCAGCCCGACCGCTGCGCCTTATCCGGTAACTATCGTC
TTGAGTCCAACCCGGTAAGACACGACTTATCGCCACTGGCAGCAGCCACTGGTAACAGGATTAGCAGAGC
GAGGTATGTAGGCGGTGCTACAGAGTTCTTGAAGTGGTGGCCTAACTACGGCTACACTAGAAGAACAGTA
TTTGGTATCTGCGCTCTGCTGAAGCCAGTTACCTTCGGAAAAAGAGTTGGTAGCTCTTGATCCGGCAAAC
AAACCACCGCTGGTAGCGGTGGTTTTTTTGTTTGCAAGCAGCAGATTACGCGCAGAAAAAAAGGATCTCA
AGAAGATCCTTTGATCTTTTCTACGGGGTCTGACGCTCAGTGGAACGAAAACTCACGTTAAGGGATTTTG
GTCATGAGATTATCAAAAAGGATCTTCACCTAGATCCTTTTAAATTAAAAATGAAGTTTTAAATCAATCT
AAAGTATATATGAGTAAACTTGGTCTGACAGTTACCAATGCTTAATCAGTGAGGCACCTATCTCAGCGAT
CTGTCTATTTCGTTCATCCATAGTTGCCTGACTCCCCGTCGTGTAGATAACTACGATACGGGAGGGCTTA
CCATCTGGCCCCAGTGCTGCAATGATACCGCGAGACCCACGCTCACCGGCTCCAGATTTATCAGCAATAA
ACCAGCCAGCCGGAAGGGCCGAGCGCAGAAGTGGTCCTGCAACTTTATCCGCCTCCATCCAGTCTATTAA
TTGTTGCCGGGAAGCTAGAGTAAGTAGTTCGCCAGTTAATAGTTTGCGCAACGTTGTTGCCATTGCTACA
GGCATCGTGGTGTCACGCTCGTCGTTTGGTATGGCTTCATTCAGCTCCGGTTCCCAACGATCAAGGCGAG
TTACATGATCCCCCATGTTGTGCAAAAAAGCGGTTAGCTCCTTCGGTCCTCCGATCGTTGTCAGAAGTAA
GTTGGCCGCAGTGTTATCACTCATGGTTATGGCAGCACTGCATAATTCTCTTACTGTCATGCCATCCGTA
AGATGCTTTTCTGTGACTGGTGAGTACTCAACCAAGTCATTCTGAGAATAGTGTATGCGGCGACCGAGTT
GCTCTTGCCCGGCGTCAATACGGGATAATACCGCGCCACATAGCAGAACTTTAAAAGTGCTCATCATTGG
AAAACGTTCTTCGGGGCGAAAACTCTCAAGGATCTTACCGCTGTTGAGATCCAGTTCGATGTAACCCACT
CGTGCACCCAACTGATCTTCAGCATCTTTTACTTTCACCAGCGTTTCTGGGTGAGCAAAAACAGGAAGGC
AAAATGCCGCAAAAAAGGGAATAAGGGCGACACGGAAATGTTGAATACTCATACTCTTCCTTTTTCAATA
TTATTGAAGCATTTATCAGGGTTATTGTCTCATGAGCGGATACATATTTGAATGTATTTAGAAAAATAAA
CAAATAGGGGTTCCGCGCACATTTCCCCGAAAAGTGCCACCTGACGTCTAAGAAACCATTATTATCATGA
CATTAACCTATAAAAATAGGCGTATCACGAGGCCCTTTCGTCTCGCGCGTTTCGGTGATGACGGTGAAAA
CCTCTGACACATGCAGCTCCCGGAGACGGTCACAGCTTGTCTGTAAGCGGATGCCGGGAGCAGACAAGCC
CGTCAGGGCGCGTCAGCGGGTGTTGGCGGGTGTCGGGGCTGGCTTAACTATGCGGCATCAGAGCAGATTG
TACTGAGAGTGCACCATAAAATTGTAAACGTTAATATTTTGTTAAAATTCGCGTTAAATTTTTGTTAAAT
CAGCTCATTTTTTAACCAATAGACCGAAATCGGCAAAATCCCTTATAAATCAAAAGAATAGCCCGAGATA
GAGT
[37 nt withheld, positions 4378-4414]
AAAGAACGTGGACTCCAACGTCAAAGG
[141 nt withheld, positions 4442-4582]
G
[39 nt withheld, positions 4584-4622]
Features (pLannotate 1.2.2; 14 found; start..end, strand, type, name):
    104..155     +  misc_feature   bom (fragment): basis of mobility region from pBR322
    160..300     -  repeat_region  AAV2 ITR: inverted terminal repeat of adeno-associated virus serotype 2 inverted
    418..529     -  polyA_signal   bGH poly(A) signal: bovine growth hormone polyadenylation signal
    546..626     -  misc_feature   WPRE (fragment): woodchuck hepatitis virus posttranscriptional regulatory element
    632..789     -  misc_feature   WPRE (fragment): woodchuck hepatitis virus posttranscriptional regulatory element
    829..1545    -  CDS            SYFP2: SYFP2 is a basic (constitutively fluorescent) yellow fluorescent protein published in 2006, derived from Aequorea victoria. It is reported to be a very rapidly-maturing monomer with moderate acid sensitivity.
   2090..2117    -  repeat_region  AAV2 ITR (fragment): inverted terminal repeat of adeno-associated virus serotype 2 inverted
   2146..2173    -  repeat_region  AAV2 ITR (fragment): inverted terminal repeat of adeno-associated virus serotype 2 inverted
   2246..2834    -  rep_origin     ori: high-copy-number ColE1/pMB1/pBR322/pUC origin of replication
   3005..3865    -  CDS            AmpR: β-lactamase; bla; confers resistance to ampicillin, carbenicillin, and related antibiotics
   3866..3970    -  promoter       AmpR promoter: bla
   4065..4100    +  CDS            rop (fragment): Rop protein, which maintains plasmids at low copy number; rop
   4202..4251    +  misc_feature   bom (fragment): basis of mobility region from pBR322
   4252..85      -  rep_origin     f1 ori (across the origin) (sequence partly withheld): f1 bacteriophage origin of replication; arrow indicates direction of (+) strand synthesis
