[The description below was written by a language model from this plasmid's Addgene catalogue record and pLannotate feature annotations shown in this document.]
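Description:
AiP1941 - pAAV-AiE2525m-minBG-SYFP2-WPRE-BGHpA is an AAV transfer plasmid built on a pAAV2 backbone, intended for packaging a recombinant AAV genome that reports the activity of a candidate brain-cell enhancer. It is maintained in E. coli as a high-copy plasmid through a ColE1/pUC-type origin and selected with ampicillin via the β-lactamase gene and its native promoter. An f1 phage origin is also present, along with small remnants of the pBR322 bom and rop regions. The recorded propagation strain is a recombination-deficient one, as is commonly chosen to keep the repeat-prone AAV2 inverted terminal repeats intact.

Between the ITRs, which supply the signals for genome replication and encapsidation, the expression cassette consists of the AiE2525m enhancer placed upstream of a minimal beta-globin promoter (minBG). This promoter has little activity on its own, so transcription depends on the enhancer. The cassette drives SYFP2, a fast-maturing monomeric yellow fluorescent protein derived from Aequorea victoria. It is followed by a WPRE to raise transcript stability and expression, and by the bovine growth hormone polyadenylation signal. In the sequenced record (4,622 nt) the whole cassette is annotated on the reverse strand. One ITR is detected in full, while the other appears only as short fragments, and the WPRE is called as two partial matches, which suggests a shortened variant. The enhancer and minimal promoter are not annotated, but they presumably lie in the unlabelled interval between SYFP2 and the fragmentary ITR. The insert was assembled by Gibson cloning at an SgrAI site that was destroyed in the process.

The record states that the enhancer is designed to drive AAV-mediated expression in specific brain cell populations, but it does not name the target cell type.
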