Addgene plasmid #214587: AiP1941 - pAAV-AiE2525m-minBG-SYFP2-WPRE-BGHpA
Purpose: AiE2525m is an enhancer sequence, designed to drive AAV-mediated transgene expression in specific populations of brain cells
Depositing lab: Allen Institute for Brain Science & Bosiljka Tasic. Depositing organization: Allen Institute. Publication: A suite of enhancer AAVs and transgenic mouse lines for genetic access to cortical cell types. Ben-Simon Y, Hooper M, Narayan S, Daigle TL, Dwivedi D, Way SW, Oster A, Stafford DA, Mich JK, Taormina MJ, Martinez RA, Opitz-Araya X, Roth JR, Alexander JR, Allen S, Amster A, Arbuckle J, Ayala A, Baker PM, Bakken TE, Barcelli T, Barta S, Bendrick J, Bertagnolli D, Bielstein C, Bishwakarma P, Bowlus J, Boyer G, Brouner K, Casian B, Casper T, Chakka AB, Chakrabarty R, Chance RK, Chavan S, Clark M, Colbert K, Collman F, Daniel S, Departee M, DiValentin P, Donadio N, Dotson N, Egdorf T, Fliss T, Gabitto M, Garcia J, Gary A, Gasperini M, Gloe J, Goldy J, Gore BB, Graybuck L, Greisman N, Haeseleer F, Halterman C, Haradon Z, Hastings SD, Helback O, Ho W, Hockemeyer D, Huang C, Huff S, Hunker A, Johansen N, Jones D, Juneau Z, Kalmbach B, Kannan M, Khem S, Kussick E, Kutsal R, Larsen R, Lee C, Lee AY, Leibly M, Lenz GH, Li S, Liang E, Lusk N, Madigan Z, Malloy J, Malone J, McCue R, Melchor J, Mollenkopf T, Moosman S, Morin E, Newman D, Ng L, Ngo K, Omstead V, Otto S, Oyama A, Pena N, Pham T, Phillips E, Pom CA, Potekhina L, Ransford S, Ray PL, Rette D, Reynoldson C, Rimorin C, Rocha D, Ruiz A, Sanchez REA, Sawyer L, Sedeno-Cortes A, Sevigny JP, Shapovalova N, Shepard N, Shulga L, Sigler AR, Siverts L, Soliman S, Somasundaram S, Staats B, Stewart K, Szelenyi E, Tieu M, Trader C, Tran A, van Velthoven CTJ, Walker M, Wang Y, Weed N, Wirthlin M, Wood T, Wynalda B, Yao Z, Zhou T, Ariza J, Dee N, Reding M, Ronellenfitch K, Mufti S, Sunkin SM, Smith KA, Esposito L, Waters J, Thyagarajan B, Yao S, Lein ES, Zeng H, Levi BP, Ngai J, Ting JT, Tasic B. Cell. 2025 May 16:S0092-8674(25)00513-6. doi: 10.1016/j.cell.2025.05.002. PubMed 40403729.
Backbone
  Vector backbone: pAAV2
  Vector type: AAV
Growth in bacteria
  Bacterial resistance: Ampicillin, 100 μg/mL
  Growth temperature: 37°C
  Growth strain: NEB Stable
  Copy number: High Copy
Gene/Insert
  Gene/Insert name: SYFP2
  Species: Synthetic
  Promoter: minBG
  Cloning method: Gibson Cloning
Terms and licenses: Academic/Nonprofit Terms; Industry Terms: Not Available to Industry
Depositor comments: 5' Cloning Site: SgrAI (destroyed), 3' Cloning Site: SgrAI (destroyed). Please visit https://doi.org/10.1101/2024.06.10.597244 for bioRxiv preprint.
How to cite: AiP1941 - pAAV-AiE2525m-minBG-SYFP2-WPRE-BGHpA was a gift from Allen Institute for Brain Science & Bosiljka Tasic (Addgene plasmid # 214587 ; http://n2t.net/addgene:214587 ; RRID:Addgene_214587)
